>Addgene plasmid #128558 | pDONRG_P4-P1R:MUM4_0.3Pro_35S | addgene full sequence | sequence record 257647 | Addgene NGS Result
CTTTCCTGCGTTATCCCCTGATTCTGTGGATAACCGTATTACCGCCTTTGAGTGAGCTGATACCGCTCGC
CGCAGCCGAACGACCGAGCGCAGCGAGTCAGTGAGCGAGGAAGCGGAAGAGCGCCCAATACGCAAACCGC
CTCTCCCCGCGCGTTGGCCGATTCATTAATGCAGCTGGCACGACAGGTTTCCCGACTGGAAAGCGGGCAG
TGAGCGCAACGCAATTAATACGCGTACCGCTAGCCAGGAAGAGTTTGTAGAAACGCAAAAAGGCCATCCG
TCAGGATGGCCTTCTGCTTAGTTTGATGCCTGGCAGTTTATGGCGGGCGTCCTGCCCGCCACCCTCCGGG
CCGTTGCTTCACAACGTTCAAATCCGCTCCCGGCGGATTTGTCCTACTCAGGAGAGCGTTCACCGACAAA
CAACAGATAAAACGAAAGGCCCAGTCTTCCGACTGAGCCTTTCGTTTTATTTGATGCCTGGCAGTTCCCT
ACTCTCGCGTTAACGCTAGCATGGATGTTTTCCCAGTCACGACGTTGTAAAACGACGGCCAGTCTTAAGC
TCGGGCCCGAGTTAACGCTACCATGGAGCTCCAAATAATGATTTTATTTTGACTGATAGTGACCTGTTCG
TTGCAACAAATTGATAAGCAATGCTTTTTTATAATGCCAACTTTGTATAGAAAAGTTGGACGGTGGCATT
AAGCATCTTGCATTGAATGATCCGTTATATATAATCTCAGGTTTTTTTTGGGTTGAAATGATGATATTAA
ATTTTAGGTTGACATGTACTTATCTTTGTAATCAACTAATTAAATATTTGAACTGACATGTCTACGTTAT
ATCATAAATAAACCAGGTGTTTTAATTAAATACCACGATTAACCTTCTAAAATAAGGAAAATCATATTTT
ATTCGTCAATCACTATAATTTGGAAAACGATGCAATATATTTATTTCTTTCTTTATACACATACTTAATT
AATTATCAAAATTTCTCTAGAGCAAGACCCTTCCTCTATATAAGGAAGTTCATTTCATTTGGAGAGGACA
CGCTGCAAGTTTGTACAAAAAAGTTGAACGAGAAACGTAAAATGATATAAATATCAATATATTAAATTAG
ATTTTGCATAAAAAACAGACTACATAATACTGTAAAACACAACATATGCAGTCACTATGAACCAACTACT
TAGATGGTATTAGTGACCTGTAGAATTCGAGCTCTAGAGCTGCAGGGCGGCCGCGATATCCCCTATAGTG
AGTCGTATTACATGGTCATAGCTGTTTCCTGGCAGCTCTGGCCCGTGTCTCAAAATCTCTGATGTTACAT
TGCACAAGATAAAAATATATCATCATGAACAATAAAACTGTCTGCTTACATAAACAGTAATACAAGGGGT
GTTATGAGCCATATTCAACGGGAAACGTCGAGGCCGCGATTAAATTCCAACATGGATGCTGATTTATATG
GGTATAAATGGGCTCGCGATAATGTCGGGCAATCAGGTGCGACAATCTATCGCTTGTATGGGAAGCCCGA
TGCGCCAGAGTTGTTTCTGAAACATGGCAAAGGTAGCGTTGCCAATGATGTTACAGATGAGATGGTCAGA
CTAAACTGGCTGACGGAATTTATGCCTCTTCCGACCATCAAGCATTTTATCCGTACTCCTGATGATGCAT
GGTTACTCACCACTGCGATCCCCGGAAAAACAGCATTCCAGGTATTAGAAGAATATCCTGATTCAGGTGA
AAATATTGTTGATGCGCTGGCAGTGTTCCTGCGCCGGTTGCATTCGATTCCTGTTTGTAATTGTCCTTTT
AACAGCGATCGCGTATTTCGTCTCGCTCAGGCGCAATCACGAATGAATAACGGTTTGGTTGATGCGAGTG
ATTTTGATGACGAGCGTAATGGCTGGCCTGTTGAACAAGTCTGGAAAGAAATGCATAAACTTTTGCCATT
CTCACCGGATTCAGTCGTCACTCATGGTGATTTCTCACTTGATAACCTTATTTTTGACGAGGGGAAATTA
GGCCGGGAAGCCGATCTCGGCTTGAACGAATTGTTAGGTGGCGGTACTTGGGTCGATATCAAAGTGCATC
ACTTCTTCCCGTATGCCCAACTTTGTATAGAGAGCCACTGCGGGATCGTCACCGTAATCTGCTTGCACGT
AGATCACATAAGCACCAAGCGCGTTGGCCTCATGCTTGAGGAGATTGATGAGCGCGGTGGCAATGCCCTG
CCTCCGGTGCTCGCCGGAGACTGCGAGATCATAGATATAGATCTCACTACGCGGCTGCTCAAACTTGGGC
AGAACGTAAGCCGCGAGAGCGCCAACAACCGCTTCTTGGTCGAAGGCAGCAAGCGCGATGAATGTCTTAC
TACGGAGCAAGTTCCCGAGGTAATCGGAGTCCGGCTGATGTTGGGAGTAGGTGGCTACGTCTCCGAACTC
ACGACCGAAAAGATCAAGAGCAGCCCGCATGGATTTGACTTGGTCAGGGCCGAGCCTACATGTGCGAATG
ATGCCCATACTTGAGCCACCTAACTTTGTTTTAGGGCGACTGCCCTGCTGCGTAACATCGTTGCTGCTGC
GTAACATCGTTGCTGCTCCATAACATCAAACATCGACCCACGGCGTAACGCGCTTGCTGCTTGGATGCCC
GAGGCATAGACTGTACAAAAAAACAGTCATAACAAGCCATGAAAACCGCCACTGCGCCGTTACCACCGCT
GCGTTCGGTCAAGGTTCTGGACCAGTTGCGTGAGCGCATACGCTACTTGCATTACAGTTTACGAACCGAA
CAGGCTTATGTCAACTGGGTTCGTGCCTTCATCCGTTTCCACGGTGTGCGTCACCCGGCAACCTTGGGCA
GCAGCGAAGTCGAGGCATTTCTGTCCTGGCTGGCGAACGAGCGCAAGGTTTCGGTCTCCACGCATCGTCA
GGCATTGGCGGCCTTGCTGTTCTTCTACGGCAAGGTGCTGTGCACGGATCTGCCCTGGCTTCAGGAGATC
GGAAGACCTCGGCCGTCGCGGCGCTTGCCGGTGGTGCTGACCCCGGATGAAGTGGTTCGCATCCTCGGTT
TTCTGGAAGGCGAGCATCGTTTGTTCGCCCAGGACTCTAGCTATAGTTCTAGTGGTTGGCTACTAATAGG
TTGTATTGATGTTGGACGAGTCGGAATCGCAGACCGATACCAGGATCTTGCCATCCTATGGAACTGCCTC
GGTGAGTTTTCTCCTTCATTACAGAAACGGCTTTTTCAAAAATATGGTATTGATAATCCTGATATGAATA
AATTGCAGTTTCATTTGATGCTCGATGAGTTTTTCTAATCAGAATTGGTTAATTGGTTGTAACACTGGCA
GAGCATTACGCTGACTTGACGGGACGGCGCAAGCTCATGACCAAAATCCCTTAACGTGAGTTACGCGTCG
TTCCACTGAGCGTCAGACCCCGTAGAAAAGATCAAAGGATCTTCTTGAGATCCTTTTTTTCTGCGCGTAA
TCTGCTGCTTGCAAACAAAAAAACCACCGCTACCAGCGGTGGTTTGTTTGCCGGATCAAGAGCTACCAAC
TCTTTTTCCGAAGGTAACTGGCTTCAGCAGAGCGCAGATACCAAATACTGTTCTTCTAGTGTAGCCGTAG
TTAGGCCACCACTTCAAGAACTCTGTAGCACCGCCTACATACCTCGCTCTGCTAATCCTGTTACCAGTGG
CTGCTGCCAGTGGCGATAAGTCGTGTCTTACCGGGTTGGACTCAAGACGATAGTTACCGGATAAGGCGCA
GCGGTCGGGCTGAACGGGGGGTTCGTGCACACAGCCCAGCTTGGAGCGAACGACCTACACCGAACTGAGA
TACCTACAGCGTGAGCTATGAGAAAGCGCCACGCTTCCCGAAGGGAGAAAGGCGGACAGGTATCCGGTAA
GCGGCAGGGTCGGAACAGGAGAGCGCACGAGGGAGCTTCCAGGGGGAAACGCCTGGTATCTTTATAGTCC
TGTCGGGTTTCGCCACCTCTGACTTGAGCGTCGATTTTTGTGATGCTCGTCAGGGGGGCGGAGCCTATGG
AAAAACGCCAGCAACGCGGCCTTTTTACGGTTCCTGGCCTTTTGCTGGCCTTTTGCTCACATGTT
Features (pLannotate 1.2.2; 15 found; start..end, strand, type, name):
    121..213     +  CDS            lacI (fragment): lac repressor; lacI; The lac repressor binds to the lac operator to inhibit transcription in E. coli. This inhibition can be relieved by adding lactose or isopropyl-β-D-thiogalactopyranoside (IPTG).
    268..295     -  terminator     rrnB T2 terminator: transcription terminator T2 from the E. coli rrnB gene
    427..470     +  terminator     rrnB T1 terminator: Escherichia coli rrnB; transcription terminator T1 from the E. coli rrnB gene
    517..553     -  CDS            lacZα (fragment): LacZα fragment of β-galactosidase; lacZ fragment
    592..677     +  protein_bind   attL1 (fragment): mutant version of attL; recombination site for the Gateway® LR reaction LR Clonase™
    668..688     +  protein_bind   attB4: mutant version of attB; core recombination site for the Gateway® BP reaction BP Clonase™
   1002..1048    +  promoter       minimal CaMV 35S promoter: minimal 35S promoter from cauliflower mosaic virus
   1056..1179    +  protein_bind   attR1: mutant version of attR; recombination site for the Gateway® LR reaction LR Clonase™
   1252..1270    -  promoter       T7 promoter: promoter for bacteriophage T7 RNA polymerase
   1404..2030    +  CDS            KanR (fragment): aminoglycoside phosphotransferase; aph(3')-Ia; confers resistance to kanamycin in bacteria or G418 (Geneticin®) in eukaryotes
   2064..2597    -  CDS            GmR: gentamycin acetyltransferase; aacC1; confers resistance to gentamycin
   2786..2814    -  promoter       Pc promoter: intI1 (promoter lies within the coding sequence); class 1 integron promoter
   2792..3139    -  CDS            YPR2_ECOLX (fragment): Protein predicted: Swiss-Prot protein existence level 4. From Escherichia coli.
   3144..3328    +  CDS            KanR (fragment): aminoglycoside phosphotransferase; aph(3')-Ia; confers resistance to kanamycin in bacteria or G418 (Geneticin®) in eukaryotes
   3475..4063    +  rep_origin     ori: high-copy-number ColE1/pMB1/pBR322/pUC origin of replication
