[The description below was written by a language model from this plasmid's Addgene catalogue record and pLannotate feature annotations shown in this document.]
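Description:
pDONRG_P4-P1R:MUM4_0.3Pro_35S is a Gateway promoter entry clone built in pDONRG_P4-P1R, a derivative of the Invitrogen pDONR P4-P1R donor vector modified to confer gentamicin rather than kanamycin resistance. The feature table reflects this: an intact gentamicin acetyltransferase gene (GmR) driven by a class 1 integron Pc promoter sits between two fragments of the kanamycin resistance gene, indicating that the gentamicin cassette interrupts the original KanR marker. The plasmid replicates in E. coli at high copy from a ColE1/pUC-type origin, and rrnB T1 and T2 terminators lie upstream of the recombination cassette to insulate it from read-through transcription. The catalogue lists a backbone size of 5892 bp, whereas the sequenced clone is 4,125 nt. This would fit replacement of the donor vector's counter-selection cassette during the BP reaction, though the record does not say so.

The payload is a 307 bp promoter fragment from the Arabidopsis MUM4 (MUCILAGE-MODIFIED4, At1g53500) gene fused to the 54 bp CaMV 35S minimal promoter. The MUM4 fragment itself is not annotated, but it would occupy the unannotated interval between the attB4-containing attL-type site and the annotated minimal 35S promoter, which is followed by attR1. The catalogue's promoter field words this as a MUM4 core promoter with a 35S enhancer, while the purpose statement and annotation indicate a minimal 35S element. A single-base change within attR1 is reported not to affect recombination. The flanking sites allow the promoter module to be placed in the first position of a three-way MultiSite Gateway LR reaction, upstream of a gene of interest. The associated publication describes the fragment as seed coat-specific, which suggests use in directing seed coat expression in plants.
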