Addgene plasmid #128558: pDONRG_P4-P1R:MUM4_0.3Pro_35S
Purpose: (Empty Backbone) Gateway (Invitrogen) promoter clone (pDONRG_P4-P1R) containing a 307 bp MUM4 (At1g53500) promoter fragment fused to the 54 bp 35S minimal promoter sequence, for use in Three-way Gateway cloning
Depositing lab: George Haughn. Depositing organization: University of British Columbia. Publication: Identification of a seed coat-specific promoter fragment from the Arabidopsis MUCILAGE-MODIFIED4 gene. Dean GH, Jin Z, Shi L, Esfandiari E, McGee R, Nabata K, Lee T, Kunst L, Western TL, Haughn GW. Plant Mol Biol. 2017 Sep;95(1-2):33-50. doi: 10.1007/s11103-017-0631-7. Epub 2017 Jul 20. PubMed 28730525.
Backbone
  Vector backbone: pDONRG_P4-P1R
  Backbone manufacturer: Invitrogen, modified by 10.5511/plantbiotechnology.11.0124a
  Backbone size (bp): 5892
  Modifications to backbone: 151 bp within the attR1 sequence there is a thymine to cysteine modification, which does not impact the gateway reaction.
  Vector type: Gateway promoter entry clone
  Promoter: MUM4 core promoter with 35S enhancer
Growth in bacteria
  Bacterial resistance: Gentamicin, 10 μg/mL
  Growth temperature: 37°C
  Growth strain: DH5alpha
  Growth instructions: For selection use 7 ug/ml Gentamicin
  Copy number: High Copy
Gene/Insert
  Cloning method: Gateway Cloning
  Sequencing primers: 5′ 5'-GTAAAACGACGGCCAG-3`; 3′ 5'-GTAACATCAGAGATTTTGAGACA-3`
Terms and licenses: Academic/Nonprofit Terms; Industry Terms
Depositor comments: For use with Three-way Multi-site Gateway Cloning (Invitrogen).
How to cite: pDONRG_P4-P1R:MUM4_0.3Pro_35S was a gift from George Haughn (Addgene plasmid # 128558 ; http://n2t.net/addgene:128558 ; RRID:Addgene_128558)
